>Addgene plasmid #246699 | p3xFLAG-CMV-9-SNAPf-RECK | addgene full sequence | sequence record 495883 | Addgene NGS Result
TCAGGAGTTGTAATGCACAGTCAGATCAAGGAGCCATGAATGACATGAAGTTGTGGGAGAAAGGAAGCAT
AAAGATGCCATTTATCAATATACCTGTTCTTGATATTAAAAAGTGCCAGCCAGAGATGTGGAAAGCAATA
GCTTGTTCACTGCAGATTAAACCTTGTCATAGTAAATCTCGGGGAAGTATTATTTGCAAATCAGATTGTG
TGGAGATTCTTAAAAAATGTGGAGACCAGAACAAATTCCCTGAAGACCACACAGCTGAAAGTATTTGTGA
GCTTCTGTCACCTACAGATGATCTGAAGAATTGTATACCTTTGGATACATACCTCAGGCCAAGTACTTTA
GGTAACATTGTAGAAGAAGTGACTCATCCCTGTAACCCAAATCCTTGCCCTGCCAATGAGCTCTGTGAAG
TAAACCGAAAAGGATGTCCATCTGGAGATCCCTGTCTTCCATACTTTTGTGTTCAAGGTTGCAAACTGGG
AGAAGCTTCTGATTTCATTGTCCGTCAAGGGACACTAATCCAGGTGCCATCATCTGCAGGGGAAGTTGGT
TGTTATAAAATCTGTTCATGTGGACAAAGTGGACTCTTAGAAAACTGTATGGAAATGCACTGTATAGACC
TCCAGAAGTCTTGTATTGTTGGAGGAAAAAGAAAAAGTCATGGAACATCCTTTAGTATTGACTGCAATGT
CTGTTCTTGTTTTGCTGGCAATTTGGTGTGCTCTACCCGCCTTTGCCTCAGTGAGCACAGTTCAGAAGAT
GACCGTCGTACCTTCACAGGTCTGCCCTGTAACTGTGCAGATCAGTTTGTCCCTGTATGTGGGCAGAATG
GGCGCACTTACCCCAGTGCCTGCATTGCTCGCTGTGTGGGCCTCCAAGACCATCAGTTTGAGTTTGGATC
ATGCATGTCAAAGGATCCATGTAATCCTAATCCCTGCCAAAAAAACCAAAGGTGCATACCCAAACCACAG
GTCTGCCTGACGACTTTTGATAAATTTGGATGTAGCCAGTATGAGTGTGTACCAAGACAGCTCGCGTGTG
ACCAGGTCCAAGATCCTGTTTGTGACACAGACCACATGGAGCACAACAATCTCTGCACTTTATACCAAAG
AGGAAAAAGCCTCTCTTACAAAGGTCCCTGCCAGCCCTTTTGCAGAGCAACCGAGCCCGTATGTGGGCAC
AATGGTGAGACCTACAGCAGTGTGTGTGCTGCCTACTCGGATCGCGTGGCAGTCGATTACTATGGGGACT
GCCAGGCCGTCGGAGTCCTCTCAGAGCACAGCTCCGTCGCCGAGTGTGCTTCTGTCAAGTGTCCTTCGCT
CTTGGCAGCTGGATGCAAACCCATCATCCCACCGGGTGCTTGTTGCCCATTATGTGCTGGGATGTTAAGA
GTTTTATTTGACAAAGAAAAACTGGATACTATTGCTAAGGTAACAAATAAAAAGCCAATAACAGTTCTGG
AAATACTTCAGAAAATCCGCATGCACGTGTCTGTCCCACAGTGTGATGTGTTTGGATACTTCAGCATTGA
ATCAGAAATTGTGATCCTGATCATTCCCGTCGATCACTATCCAAAAGCTCTGCAGATTGAAGCCTGCAAT
AAAGAAGCAGAGAAGATTGAGTCCCTTATCAACTCTGACAGCCCGACTTTGGCGTCCCATGTCCCTCTCT
CTGCCCTCATCATTTCCCAGGTACAGGTCTCCAGCAGTGTGCCATCGGCCGGTGTCAGGGCCAGGCCTTC
TTGCCACTCCCTCCTCCTTCCCCTCAGCTTGGGCCTTGCCTTGCACTTGCTCTGGACATATAACTGACTG
CCCACGGAAAGTGCAGAATGCTCCTCCACCTCACTCTCCTGCCAGATCTGATATCGGTACCAGTCGACTC
TAGAGGATCCCGGGTGGCATCCCTGTGACCCCTCCCCAGTGCCTCTCCTGGCCCTGGAAGTTGCCACTCC
AGTGCCCACCAGCCTTGTCCTAATAAAATTAAGTTGCATCATTTTGTCTGACTAGGTGTCCTTCTATAAT
ATTATGGGGTGGAGGGGGGTGGTATGGAGCAAGGGGCAAGTTGGGAAGACAACCTGTAGGGCCTGCGGGG
TCTATTGGGAACCAAGCTGGAGTGCAGTGGCACAATCTTGGCTCACTGCAATCTCCGCCTCCTGGGTTCA
AGCGATTCTCCTGCCTCAGCCTCCCGAGTTGTTGGGATTCCAGGCATGCATGACCAGGCTCAGCTAATTT
TTGTTTTTTTGGTAGAGACGGGGTTTCACCATATTGGCCAGGCTGGTCTCCAACTCCTAATCTCAGGTGA
TCTACCCACCTTGGCCTCCCAAATTGCTGGGATTACAGGCGTGAACCACTGCTCCCTTCCCTGTCCTTCT
GATTTTAAAATAACTATACCAGCAGGAGGACGTCCAGACACAGCATAGGCTACCTGGCCATGCCCAACCG
GTGGGACATTTGAGTTGCTTGCTTGGCACTGTCCTCTCATGCGTTGGGTCCACTCAGTAGATGCCTGTTG
AATTGGGTACGCGGCCAGCTTGGCTGTGGAATGTGTGTCAGTTAGGGTGTGGAAAGTCCCCAGGCTCCCC
AGCAGGCAGAAGTATGCAAAGCATGCATCTCAATTAGTCAGCAACCAGGTGTGGAAAGTCCCCAGGCTCC
CCAGCAGGCAGAAGTATGCAAAGCATGCATCTCAATTAGTCAGCAACCATAGTCCCGCCCCTAACTCCGC
CCATCCCGCCTCCGCTAACTCCGCCCAGTTCCGCCCATTCTCCGCCCCATGGCTGACTAATTTTTTTTAT
TTATGCAGGCCGAGGCCGCCTCGGCCTCTGAGCTATTCCAGAAGTAGTGAGGAGGCTTTTTTGGAGGAAT
TGATCAGCTTGGGATCTGATCAAGAGACAGGATGAGGATCGTTTCGCATGATTGAACAAGATGGATTGCA
CGCAGGTTCTCCGGCCGCTTGGGTGGAGAGGCTATTCGGCTATGACTGGGCACAACAGACAATCGGCTGC
TCTGATGCCGCCGTGTTCCGGCTGTCAGCGCAGGGGCGCCCGGTTCTTTTTGTCAAGACCGACCTGTCCG
GTGCCCTGAATGAACTGCAGGACGAGGCAGCGCGGCTATCGTGGCTGGCCACGACGGGCGTTCCTTGCGC
AGCTGTGCTCGACGTTGTCACTGAAGCGGGAAGGGACTGGCTGCTATTGGGCGAAGTGCCGGGGCAGGAT
CTCCTGTCATCTCACCTTGCTCCTGCCGAGAAAGTATCCATCATGGCTGATGCAATGCGGCGGCTGCATA
CGCTTGATCCGGCTACCTGCCCATTCGACCACCAAGCGAAACATCGCATCGAGCGAGCACGTACTCGGAT
GGAAGCCGGTCTTGTCGATCAGGATGATCTGGACGAAGAGCATCAGGGGCTCGCGCCAGCCGAACTGTTC
GCCAGGCTCAAGGCGCGCATGCCCGACGGCGAGGATCTCGTCGTGACCCATGGCGATGCCTGCTTGCCGA
ATATCATGGTGGAAAATGGCCGCTTTTCTGGATTCATCGACTGTGGCCGGCTGGGTGTGGCGGACCGCTA
TCAGGACATAGCGTTGGCTACCCGTGATATTGCTGAAGAGCTTGGCGGCGAATGGGCTGACCGCTTCCTC
GTGCTTTACGGTATCGCCGCTCCCGATTCGCAGCGCATCGCCTTCTATCGCCTTCTTGACGAGTTCTTCT
GAGCGGGACTCTGGGGTTCGAAATGACCGACCAAGCGACGCCCAACCTGCCATCACGAGATTTCGATTCC
ACCGCCGCCTTCTATGAAAGGTTGGGCTTCGGAATCGTTTTCCGGGACGCCGGCTGGATGATCCTCCAGC
GCGGGGATCTCATGCTGGAGTTCTTCGCCCACCCCGGGCTCGATCCCCTCGCGAGTTGGTTCAGCTGCTG
CCTGAGGCTGGACGACCTCGCGGAGTTCTACCGGCAGTGCAAATCCGTCGGCATCCAGGAAACCAGCAGC
GGCTATCCGCGCATCCATGCCCCCGAACTGCAGGAGTGGGGAGGCACGATGGCCGCTTTGGTCGACCCGG
ACGGGACGCTCCTGCGCCTGATACAGAACGAATTGCTTGCAGGCATCTCATGAGTGTGTCTTCCCGTTTT
CCGCCTGAGGTCACTGCGTGGATGGAGCGCTGGCGCCTGCTGCGCGACGGCGAGCTGCTCACCACCCACT
CGCCAAGCTGGAACCGTAAAAAGGCCGCGTTGCTGGCGTTTTTCCATAGGCTCCGCCGATCATAATCAGC
CATACCACATTTGTAGAGGTTTTACTTGCTTTAAAAAACCTCCCACACCTCCCCCTGAACCTGAAACATA
AAATGAATGCAATTGTTGTTGTTAACTTGTTTATTGCAGCTTATAATGGTTACAAATAAAGCAATAGCAT
CACAAATTTCACAAATAAAGCATTTTTTTCACTGCATTCTAGTTGTGGTTTGTCCAAACTCATCAATGTA
TCTTATCATGTCTGGATCAATTCCCTATAGTGAGTCGTATTAAATTCGTAATCATGTCATAGCTGTTTCC
TGTGTGAAATTGTTATCCGCTCACAATTCCACACAACATACGAGCCGGAAGCATAAAGTGTAAAGCCTGG
GGTGCCTAATGAGTGAGCTAACTCACATTAATTGCGTTGCGCTCACTGCCCGCTTTCCAGTCGGGAAACC
TGTCGTGCCAGCTGCATTAATGAATCGGCCAACGCGCGGGGAGAGGCGGTTTGCGTATTGGGCGCTCTTC
CGCTTCCTCGCTCACTGACTCGCTGCGCTCGGTCGTTCGGCTGCGGCGAGCGGTATCAGCTCACTCAAAG
GCGGTAATACGGTTATCCACAGAATCAGGGGATAACGCAGGAAAGAACATGTGAGCAAAAGGCCAGCAAA
AGGCCAGGAACCGTAAAAAGGCCGCGTTGCTGGCGTTTTTCCATAGGCTCCGCCCCCCTGACGAGCATCA
CAAAAATCGACGCTCAAGTCAGAGGTGGCGAAACCCGACAGGACTATAAAGATACCAGGCGTTTCCCCCT
GGAAGCTCCCTCGTGCGCTCTCCTGTTCCGACCCTGCCGCTTACCGGATACCTGTCCGCCTTTCTCCCTT
CGGGAAGCGTGGCGCTTTCTCATAGCTCACGCTGTAGGTATCTCAGTTCGGTGTAGGTCGTTCGCTCCAA
GCTGGGCTGTGTGCACGAACCCCCCGTTCAGCCCGACCGCTGCGCCTTATCCGGTAACTATCGTCTTGAG
TCCAACCCGGTAAGACACGACTTATCGCCACTGGCAGCAGCCACTGGTAACAGGATTAGCAGAGCGAGGT
ATGTAGGCGGTGCTACAGAGTTCTTGAAGTGGTGGCCTAACTACGGCTACACTAGAAGAACAGTATTTGG
TATCTGCGCTCTGCTGAAGCCAGTTACCTTCGGAAAAAGAGTTGGTAGCTCTTGATCCGGCAAACAAACC
ACCGCTGGTAGCGGTGGTTTTTTTGTTTGCAAGCAGCAGATTACGCGCAGAAAAAAAGGATCTCAAGAAG
ATCCTTTGATCTTTTCTACGGGGTCTGACGCTCAGTGGAACGAAAACTCACGTTAAGGGATTTTGGTCAT
GAGATTATCAAAAAGGATCTTCACCTAGATCCTTTTAAATTAAAAATGAAGTTTTAAATCAATCTAAAGT
ATATATGAGTAAACTTGGTCTGACAGTTACCAATGCTTAATCAGTGAGGCACCTATCTCAGCGATCTGTC
TATTTCGTTCATCCATAGTTGCCTGACTCCCCGTCGTGTAGATAACTACGATACGGGAGGGCTTACCATC
TGGCCCCAGTGCTGCAATGATACCGCGAGACCCACGCTCACCGGCTCCAGATTTATCAGCAATAAACCAG
CCAGCCGGAAGGGCCGAGCGCAGAAGTGGTCCTGCAACTTTATCCGCCTCCATCCAGTCTATTAATTGTT
GCCGGGAAGCTAGAGTAAGTAGTTCGCCAGTTAATAGTTTGCGCAACGTTGTTGCCATTGCTACAGGCAT
CGTGGTGTCACGCTCGTCGTTTGGTATGGCTTCATTCAGCTCCGGTTCCCAACGATCAAGGCGAGTTACA
TGATCCCCCATGTTGTGCAAAAAAGCGGTTAGCTCCTTCGGTCCTCCGATCGTTGTCAGAAGTAAGTTGG
CCGCAGTGTTATCACTCATGGTTATGGCAGCACTGCATAATTCTCTTACTGTCATGCCATCCGTAAGATG
CTTTTCTGTGACTGGTGAGTACTCAACCAAGTCATTCTGAGAATAGTGTATGCGGCGACCGAGTTGCTCT
TGCCCGGCGTCAATACGGGATAATACCGCGCCACATAGCAGAACTTTAAAAGTGCTCATCATTGGAAAAC
GTTCTTCGGGGCGAAAACTCTCAAGGATCTTACCGCTGTTGAGATCCAGTTCGATGTAACCCACTCGTGC
ACCCAACTGATCTTCAGCATCTTTTACTTTCACCAGCGTTTCTGGGTGAGCAAAAACAGGAAGGCAAAAT
GCCGCAAAAAAGGGAATAAGGGCGACACGGAAATGTTGAATACTCATACTCTTCCTTTTTCAATATTATT
GAAGCATTTATCAGGGTTATTGTCTCATGAGCGGATACATATTTGAATGTATTTAGAAAAATAAACAAAT
AGGGGTTCCGCGCACATTTCCCCGAAAAGTGCCACCTG
[124 nt withheld, positions 6689-6812]
C
[91 nt withheld, positions 6814-6904]
A
[49 nt withheld, positions 6906-6954]
CCTTTGACGTTGGAGTCCACGTTCTTTAAGAGTCCACTATTAAAGAAC
[33 nt withheld, positions 7003-7035]
ACCCTATCTCGGTCTATTCTTTTGATTTATAAGGGATTTTGCCGATTTCGGCCTATTGGTTAAAAAATGA
GCTGATTTAACAAAAATTTAACGCGAATTTTAACAAAATATTAACGCTTACAATTTCCATTCGCCATTCA
GGCTGCGCAACTGTTGGGAAGGGCGATCGGTGCGGGCCTCTTCGCTATTACGCCAGCTGGCGAAAGGGGG
ATGTGCTGCAAGGCGATTAAGTTGGGTAACGCCAGGGTTTTCCCAGTCACGACGTTGTAAAACGACGGCC
AGTGCCAAGCTGATCTATACATTGAATCAATATTGGCAATTAGCCATATTAGTCATTGGTTATATAGCAT
AAATCAATATTGGCTATTGGCCATTGCATACGTTGTATCTATATCATAATATGTACATTTATATTGGCTC
ATGTCCAATATGACCGCCATGTTGACATTGATTATTGACTAGTTATTAATAGTAATCAATTACGGGGTCA
TTAGTTCATAGCCCATATATGGAGTTCCGCGTTACATAACTTACGGTAAATGGCCCGCCTGGCTGACCGC
CCAACGACCCCCGCCCATTGACGTCAATAATGACGTATGTTCCCATAGTAACGCCAATAGGGACTTTCCA
TTGACGTCAATGGGTGGAGTATTTACGGTAAACTGCCCACTTGGCAGTACATCAAGTGTATCATATGCCA
AGTCCGCCCCCTATTGACGTCAATGACGGTAAATGGCCCGCCTGGCATTATGCCCAGTACATGACCTTAC
GGGACTTTCCTACTTGGCAGTACATCTACGTATTAGTCATCGCTATTACCATGGTGATGCGGTTTTGGCA
GTACACCAATGGGCGTGGATAGCGGTTTGACTCACGGGGATTTCCAAGTCTCCACCCCATTGACGTCAAT
GGGAGTTTGTTTTGGCACCAAAATCAACGGGACTTTCCAAAATGTCGTAATAACCCCGCCCCGTTGACGC
AAATGGGCGGTAGGCGTGTACGGTGGGAGGTCTATATAAGCAGAGCTCGTTTAGTGAACCGTCAGAATTA
ATTCACCATGTCTGCACTTCTGATCCTAGCTCTTGTTGGAGCTGCAGTTGCTGACTACAAAGACCATGAC
GGTGATTATAAAGATCATGACATCGATTACAAGGATGACGATGACAAGCTTGCGGCCGCCATGGACAAAG
ACTGCGAAATGAAGCGCACCACCCTGGATAGCCCTCTGGGCAAGCTGGAACTGTCTGGGTGCGAACAGGG
CCTGCACCGTATCATCTTCCTGGGCAAAGGAACATCTGCCGCCGACGCCGTGGAAGTGCCTGCCCCAGCC
GCCGTGCTGGGCGGACCAGAGCCACTGATGCAGGCCACCGCCTGGCTCAACGCCTACTTTCACCAGCCTG
AGGCCATCGAGGAGTTCCCTGTGCCAGCCCTGCACCACCCAGTGTTCCAGCAGGAGAGCTTTACCCGCCA
GGTGCTGTGGAAACTGCTGAAAGTGGTGAAGTTCGGAGAGGTCATCAGCTACAGCCACCTGGCCGCCCTG
GCCGGCAATCCCGCCGCCACCGCCGCCGTGAAAACCGCCCTGAGCGGAAATCCCGTGCCCATTCTGATCC
CCTGCCACCGGGTGGTGCAGGGCGACCTGGACGTGGGGGGCTACGAGGGCGGGCTCGCCGTGAAAGAGTG
GCTGCTGGCCCACGAGGGCCACAGACTGGGCAAGCCTGGGCTGGGTGAGGTGGCAGGGGGCCTGGCTCCG
GGCAGTGCGGGTGCATTGTGTTGTAATCATTCAAAGGATAACCAAATGTGCCGTGATGTATGTGAACAGA
TTTTCTCCTCAAAAAGTGAATCCCGACTAAAACATCTGTTGCAGCGAGCCCCAGATTATTGCCCAGAGAC
AATGGTTGAAATTTGGAATTGTATGAATTCATCTTTGCCAGGTGTGTTTAAGAAGTCTGATGGCTGGGTT
GGCTTAGGCTGCTGTGAACTGGCTATTGCCTTGGAGTGTCGACAGGCATGCAAGCAGGCATCTTCAAAGA
ATGATATTTCCAAAGTTTGCAGAAAAGAATATGAGAATGCTCTTTTCAGTTGCATTAGCAGAAATGAAAT
GGGCTCGGTTTGTTGCAGTTATGCAGGTCATCACACAAACTGCCGAGAATACTGTCAAGCCATTTTTCGA
ACAGACTCTTCTCCTGGTCCATCTCAGATAAAAGCAGTGGAAAATTATTGCGCCTCTATTAGTCCACAAT
TAATACATTGTGTGAACAATTATACTCAATCTTATCCAATGAGGAACCCAACGGATAGTTTATATTGCTG
TGACAGAGCTGAAGACCATGCTTGCCAAAATGCCTGCAAGAGAATCCTGATGTCCAAGAAAACGGAAATG
GAGATTGTTGATGGTCTCATCGAGGGTTGTAAGACCCAGCCCTTGCCTCAAGATCCTCTTTGGCAATGTT
TTCTTGAAAGCTCACAATCTGTTCACCCTGGAGTCACTGTACACCCTCCTCCCTCTACAGGCCTCGATGG
GGCTAAATTGCATTGTTGTTCTAAAGCAAACACTTCAACATGTAGGGAACTCTGCACTAAACTTTACAGC
ATGAGCTGGGGCAATACACAGAGTTGGCAAGAGTTTGATCGCTTTTGTGAATATAATCCAGTGGAAGTGT
CCATGTTGACCTGTTTAGCGGATGTCCGGGAACCTTGCCAGTTGGGCTGTAGAAACCTTACTTACTGTAC
TAATTTTAACAACAGGCCAACAGAACTTT
Features (pLannotate 1.2.2; 25 found; start..end, strand, type, name):
   1883..1901    -  misc_feature   MCS (fragment): pUC18/19 multiple cloning site
   1902..2524    +  polyA_signal   hGH poly(A) signal: human growth hormone polyadenylation signal
   2553..2867    +  promoter       SV40 promoter: SV40 enhancer and early promoter
   2918..3709    +  CDS            neo: KKA2_KLEPN - Also known as kan, nptII. Experimental evidence at protein level: Swiss-Prot protein existence level 1. Resistance to kanamycin, neomycin, paromomycin, ribostamycin, butirosin and gentamicin B. From Klebsiella pneumoniae.
   3733..4110    +  CDS            ble: BLE_KLEPN - Experimental evidence at protein level: Swiss-Prot protein existence level 1. Binding protein with a strong affinity to the bleomycin family of antibiotics. Binds to CL990; an antimitotic-antibiotic compound. From Klebsiella pneumoniae.
   4152..4211    +  CDS            str (fragment): STR_KLEPN - Protein inferred from homology: Swiss-Prot protein existence level 3. The aminoglycoside phosphotransferases achieve inactivation of their antibiotic substrates by phosphorylation. From Klebsiella pneumoniae.
   4234..4257    -  rep_origin     CloDF13 ori (fragment): Plasmids containing the CloDF13 (CDF) origin of replication can be propagated in E. coli cells that contain additional plasmids with compatible origins.
   4258..4341    +  CDS            large T antigen (fragment): large T antigen from SV40 (simian virus 40)
   4364..4498    +  polyA_signal   SV40 poly(A) signal: SV40 polyadenylation signal
   4504..4522    -  promoter       T7 promoter: promoter for bacteriophage T7 RNA polymerase
   4560..4576    -  protein_bind   lac operator: The lac repressor binds to the lac operator to inhibit transcription in E. coli. This inhibition can be relieved by adding lactose or isopropyl-β-D-thiogalactopyranoside (IPTG). lac repressor encoded by lacI
   4584..4614    -  promoter       lac promoter: promoter for the E. coli lac operon
   4629..4650    -  protein_bind   CAP binding site: CAP binding activates transcription in the presence of cAMP. E. coli catabolite activator protein
   4663..4755    -  CDS            lacI (fragment): lac repressor; lacI; The lac repressor binds to the lac operator to inhibit transcription in E. coli. This inhibition can be relieved by adding lactose or isopropyl-β-D-thiogalactopyranoside (IPTG).
   4938..5526    -  rep_origin     ori: high-copy-number ColE1/pMB1/pBR322/pUC origin of replication
   5697..6557    -  CDS            AmpR: β-lactamase; bla; confers resistance to ampicillin, carbenicillin, and related antibiotics
   6558..6662    -  promoter       AmpR promoter: bla
   6689..7161    +  rep_origin     f1 ori (sequence partly withheld): f1 bacteriophage origin of replication; arrow indicates direction of (+) strand synthesis
   7165..7319    -  CDS            lacZα (fragment): LacZα fragment of β-galactosidase; lacZ fragment
   7479..7858    +  enhancer       CMV enhancer: human cytomegalovirus immediate early enhancer
   7860..8059    +  promoter       CMV promoter: human cytomegalovirus (CMV) immediate early promoter
   8093..8137    +  CDS            preprotrypsin leader: leader sequence from mouse preprotrypsin
   8138..8203    +  CDS            3xFLAG: three tandem FLAG® epitope tags, followed by an enterokinase cleavage site
   8216..8761    +  CDS            SNAP-tag®: human O6-alkylguanine-DNA-alkyltransferase variant that forms covalent bonds with benzylguanine derivatives fast-reacting variant, optimized for mammalian expression
   8741..1814    +  CDS            RECK (across the origin): RECK_HUMAN - Also known as ST15 From Homo sapiens (Human).
