[The description below was written by a language model from this plasmid's Addgene catalogue record and pLannotate feature annotations shown in this document.]
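Description:
p3xFLAG-CMV-9-SNAPf-RECK is a 9.8 kb mammalian expression plasmid built on the p3xFLAG-CMV-9 backbone to produce human RECK (also known as ST15) carrying an N-terminal 3xFLAG-SNAPf tag. It is maintained in E. coli as a high-copy plasmid through a ColE1/pUC-type origin and selected with ampicillin via the β-lactamase gene. An f1 origin is also present, along with remnants of lac and T7 regulatory sequences that have no evident role in the design. For selection in mammalian cells, an SV40 enhancer/early promoter drives a neomycin phosphotransferase gene terminated by an SV40 polyadenylation signal, which allows G418 selection of stable transfectants. The annotation also detects the adjacent bleomycin-binding gene and a streptomycin-resistance fragment downstream of neo.

The expression cassette uses the human CMV immediate-early enhancer and promoter and ends in a human growth hormone polyadenylation signal. The open reading frame begins with the preprotrypsin leader, a secretion signal that directs the fusion into the secretory pathway. This is followed by three tandem FLAG epitopes with an enterokinase cleavage site, then the fast-reacting SNAP-tag variant (SNAPf), and then the RECK coding sequence, which spans the numbering origin of the circular record. The insert was assembled by Gibson cloning from a cDNA clone. The FLAG epitopes permit antibody-based detection and affinity purification, while SNAPf reacts covalently with benzylguanine-conjugated substrates, allowing specific fluorescent or affinity labelling of the tagged protein. The associated publication concerns a RECK–WNT7 receptor–ligand interaction, so the construct is suited to expressing labelled RECK in mammalian cells for studies of that kind, although the record does not describe specific assays.
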