Addgene plasmid #246699: p3xFLAG-CMV-9-SNAPf-RECK
Purpose: Expression vector for human RECK, N-terminal 3xFLAG-SNAPf tag
Depositing lab: Calvin Kuo & Mario Vallon. Depositing organization: Stanford University. Publication: A RECK-WNT7 Receptor-Ligand Interaction Enables Isoform-Specific Regulation of Wnt Bioavailability. Vallon M, Yuki K, Nguyen TD, Chang J, Yuan J, Siepe D, Miao Y, Essler M, Noda M, Garcia KC, Kuo CJ. Cell Rep. 2018 Oct 9;25(2):339-349.e9. doi: 10.1016/j.celrep.2018.09.045. PubMed 30304675.
Backbone
  Vector backbone: p3xFLAG-CMV-9
  Vector type: Mammalian Expression
  Selectable markers: Neomycin (select with G418)
Growth in bacteria
  Bacterial resistance: Ampicillin, 100 μg/mL
  Growth temperature: 37°C
  Growth strain: DH5alpha
  Copy number: High Copy
Gene/Insert
  Gene/Insert name: RECK
  Species: H. sapiens (human)
  Entrez Gene: RECK (a.k.a. ST15)
  Promoter: CMV
  Tag / fusion protein: 3xFLAG-SNAPf (N terminal on insert)
  Cloning method: Gibson Cloning
Terms and licenses: Academic/Nonprofit Terms; Industry Terms: Not Available to Industry
Depositor comments: Gene sourced from Incyte cDNA clone LIFESEQ4097514
How to cite: p3xFLAG-CMV-9-SNAPf-RECK was a gift from Calvin Kuo & Mario Vallon (Addgene plasmid # 246699 ; http://n2t.net/addgene:246699 ; RRID:Addgene_246699)
